Addgene plasmid #75153: pME-mVenus-CAAX
Purpose: Membrane targeted mVenus (yellow) fluorophore for use with 5’ promoters.
Depositing lab: Nicholas Cole. Depositing organization: Macquarie University. Publication: A Tol2 Gateway-Compatible Toolbox for the Study of the Nervous System and Neurodegenerative Disease. Don EK, Formella I, Badrock AP, Hall TE, Morsch M, Hortle E, Hogan A, Chow S, Gwee SS, Stoddart JJ, Nicholson G, Chung R, Cole NJ. Zebrafish. 2016 Sep 15. 10.1089/zeb.2016.1321 PubMed 27631880.
Backbone
  Vector backbone: pDONR221
  Backbone manufacturer: Invitrogen
  Backbone size w/o insert (bp): 2565
  Total vector size (bp): 3345
  Vector type: Middle entry vector for Multisite Gateway Three Fragment vector construction kit (Invitrogen)
Growth in bacteria
  Bacterial resistance: Kanamycin, 50 μg/mL
  Growth temperature: 37°C
  Growth strain: DH5alpha
  Copy number: High Copy
Gene/Insert
  Gene/Insert name: mVenus-CAAX
  Species: Synthetic
  Insert size (bp): 780
  Promoter: n/a
  Cloning method: Gateway Cloning
  Sequencing primers: 5′ M13F; 3′ M13R
Resource information
  A portion of this plasmid was derived from a plasmid made by: The mVenus-CAAX portion of this plasmid was ordered as a GeneArt™ Genestring™ fragment from ThermoFisher Scientific.
Terms and licenses: Academic/Nonprofit Terms; Industry Terms: Not Available to Industry
How to cite: pME-mVenus-CAAX was a gift from Nicholas Cole (Addgene plasmid # 75153 ; http://n2t.net/addgene:75153 ; RRID:Addgene_75153)
