[The description below was written by a language model from this plasmid's Addgene catalogue record and pLannotate feature annotations shown in this document.]
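Description:
pME-mVenus-CAAX is a middle entry clone for the Invitrogen MultiSite Gateway three-fragment system, built on the pDONR221 backbone and totalling 3,345 bp. It is a bacterial cloning intermediate rather than an expression vector: it is maintained in E. coli from a high-copy ColE1/pUC-type origin and selected with kanamycin through the KanR (aminoglycoside phosphotransferase) gene. The rrnB T1 and T2 terminators upstream of the recombination cassette are standard pDONR elements that insulate the insert from read-through transcription. The short lacI and lacZα fragments and the T7 promoter flanking the cassette are backbone remnants with no apparent role in the payload.

The roughly 780 bp synthetic insert sits between attL1 and attL2 sites. It encodes mVenus, a monomeric, rapidly maturing yellow fluorescent protein derived from Aequorea victoria, fused in frame at its C-terminus to a short fragment of human H-Ras. This fragment supplies the CAAX motif, whose prenylation anchors the fluorophore to the plasma membrane. The insert was obtained as a synthesised gene fragment and introduced by Gateway cloning. No promoter is present in the entry clone by design. In an LR Clonase reaction the attL-flanked cassette is combined with a 5′ entry clone carrying a chosen promoter, a 3′ entry element and a destination vector, producing an expression construct in which the selected promoter drives membrane-targeted yellow fluorescence. The plasmid belongs to a Tol2 Gateway-compatible toolbox developed for zebrafish studies of the nervous system and neurodegenerative disease, where membrane labelling is useful for outlining cell morphology.
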