Features (pLannotate 1.2.2; 11 found; start..end, strand, type, name):
    121..213     +  CDS            lacI (fragment): lac repressor; lacI; The lac repressor binds to the lac operator to inhibit transcription in E. coli. This inhibition can be relieved by adding lactose or isopropyl-β-D-thiogalactopyranoside (IPTG).
    268..295     -  terminator     rrnB T2 terminator: transcription terminator T2 from the E. coli rrnB gene
    427..470     +  terminator     rrnB T1 terminator: Escherichia coli rrnB; transcription terminator T1 from the E. coli rrnB gene
    517..553     -  CDS            lacZα (fragment): LacZα fragment of β-galactosidase; lacZ fragment
    569..668     +  protein_bind   attL1: mutant version of attL; recombination site for the Gateway® LR reaction LR Clonase™
    684..1400    +  CDS            mVenus: mVenus is a basic (constitutively fluorescent) yellow fluorescent protein published in 2006, derived from Aequorea victoria. It is reported to be a rapidly-maturing monomer with moderate acid sensitivity.
   1400..1463    +  CDS            H-Ras (fragment): human small GTPase proto-oncoprotein
   1470..1569    -  protein_bind   attL2: mutant version of attL; recombination site for the Gateway® LR reaction LR Clonase™
   1587..1605    -  promoter       T7 promoter: promoter for bacteriophage T7 RNA polymerase
   1739..2548    +  CDS            KanR: aminoglycoside phosphotransferase; aph(3')-Ia; confers resistance to kanamycin in bacteria or G418 (Geneticin®) in eukaryotes
   2695..3283    +  rep_origin     ori: high-copy-number ColE1/pMB1/pBR322/pUC origin of replication
>Addgene plasmid #75153 | pME-mVenus-CAAX | depositor full sequence | sequence record 142107 | M13F and M13R primers used to sequence insert.  Backbone sequence from Invitrogen
CTTTCCTGCGTTATCCCCTGATTCTGTGGATAACCGTATTACCGCCTTTGAGTGAGCTGATACCGCTCGC
CGCAGCCGAACGACCGAGCGCAGCGAGTCAGTGAGCGAGGAAGCGGAAGAGCGCCCAATACGCAAACCGC
CTCTCCCCGCGCGTTGGCCGATTCATTAATGCAGCTGGCACGACAGGTTTCCCGACTGGAAAGCGGGCAG
TGAGCGCAACGCAATTAATACGCGTACCGCTAGCCAGGAAGAGTTTGTAGAAACGCAAAAAGGCCATCCG
TCAGGATGGCCTTCTGCTTAGTTTGATGCCTGGCAGTTTATGGCGGGCGTCCTGCCCGCCACCCTCCGGG
CCGTTGCTTCACAACGTTCAAATCCGCTCCCGGCGGATTTGTCCTACTCAGGAGAGCGTTCACCGACAAA
CAACAGATAAAACGAAAGGCCCAGTCTTCCGACTGAGCCTTTCGTTTTATTTGATGCCTGGCAGTTCCCT
ACTCTCGCGTTAACGCTAGCATGGATGTTTTCCCAGTCACGACGTTGTAAAACGACGGCCAGTCTTAAGC
TCGGGCCCCAAATAATGATTTTATTTTGACTGATAGTGACCTGTTCGTTGCAACAAATTGATGAGCAATG
CTTTTTTATAATGCCAACTTTGTACAAAAAAGCAGGCTGAATTCGCCGCCACCATGGTGAGCAAGGGCGA
GGAGCTGTTCACCGGGGTGGTGCCCATCCTGGTCGAGCTGGACGGCGACGTAAACGGCCACAAGTTCAGC
GTGTCCGGCGAGGGCGAGGGCGATGCCACCTACGGCAAGCTGACCCTGAAGCTGATCTGCACCACCGGCA
AGCTGCCCGTGCCCTGGCCCACCCTCGTGACCACCCTGGGCTACGGCCTGCAGTGCTTCGCCCGCTACCC
CGACCACATGAAGCAGCACGACTTCTTCAAGTCCGCCATGCCCGAAGGCTACGTCCAGGAGCGCACCATC
TTCTTCAAGGACGACGGCAACTACAAGACCCGCGCCGAGGTGAAGTTCGAGGGCGACACCCTGGTGAACC
GCATCGAGCTGAAGGGCATCGACTTCAAGGAGGACGGCAACATCCTGGGGCACAAGCTGGAGTACAACTA
CAACAGCCACAACGTCTATATCACCGCCGACAAGCAGAAGAACGGCATCAAGGCCAACTTCAAGATCCGC
CACAACATCGAGGACGGCGGCGTGCAGCTCGCCGACCACTACCAGCAGAACACCCCCATCGGCGACGGCC
CCGTGCTGCTGCCCGACAACCACTACCTGAGCTACCAGTCCAAGCTGAGCAAAGACCCCAACGAGAAGCG
CGATCACATGGTCCTGCTGGAGTTCGTGACCGCCGCCGGGATCACTCTCGGCATGGACGAGCTGTACAAG
AAGCTGAACCCTCCTGATGAGAGTGGCCCCGGCTGCATGAGCTGCAAGTGTGTGCTCTCCTGAACTAGTA
CCCAGCTTTCTTGTACAAAGTTGGCATTATAAGAAAGCATTGCTTATCAATTTGTTGCAACGAACAGGTC
ACTATCAGTCAAAATAAAATCATTATTTGCCATCCAGCTGATATCCCCTATAGTGAGTCGTATTACATGG
TCATAGCTGTTTCCTGGCAGCTCTGGCCCGTGTCTCAAAATCTCTGATGTTACATTGCACAAGATAAAAA
TATATCATCATGAACAATAAAACTGTCTGCTTACATAAACAGTAATACAAGGGGTGTTATGAGCCATATT
CAACGGGAAACGTCGAGGCCGCGATTAAATTCCAACATGGATGCTGATTTATATGGGTATAAATGGGCTC
GCGATAATGTCGGGCAATCAGGTGCGACAATCTATCGCTTGTATGGGAAGCCCGATGCGCCAGAGTTGTT
TCTGAAACATGGCAAAGGTAGCGTTGCCAATGATGTTACAGATGAGATGGTCAGACTAAACTGGCTGACG
GAATTTATGCCTCTTCCGACCATCAAGCATTTTATCCGTACTCCTGATGATGCATGGTTACTCACCACTG
CGATCCCCGGAAAAACAGCATTCCAGGTATTAGAAGAATATCCTGATTCAGGTGAAAATATTGTTGATGC
GCTGGCAGTGTTCCTGCGCCGGTTGCATTCGATTCCTGTTTGTAATTGTCCTTTTAACAGCGATCGCGTA
TTTCGTCTCGCTCAGGCGCAATCACGAATGAATAACGGTTTGGTTGATGCGAGTGATTTTGATGACGAGC
GTAATGGCTGGCCTGTTGAACAAGTCTGGAAAGAAATGCATAAACTTTTGCCATTCTCACCGGATTCAGT
CGTCACTCATGGTGATTTCTCACTTGATAACCTTATTTTTGACGAGGGGAAATTAATAGGTTGTATTGAT
GTTGGACGAGTCGGAATCGCAGACCGATACCAGGATCTTGCCATCCTATGGAACTGCCTCGGTGAGTTTT
CTCCTTCATTACAGAAACGGCTTTTTCAAAAATATGGTATTGATAATCCTGATATGAATAAATTGCAGTT
TCATTTGATGCTCGATGAGTTTTTCTAATCAGAATTGGTTAATTGGTTGTAACACTGGCAGAGCATTACG
CTGACTTGACGGGACGGCGCAAGCTCATGACCAAAATCCCTTAACGTGAGTTACGCGTCGTTCCACTGAG
CGTCAGACCCCGTAGAAAAGATCAAAGGATCTTCTTGAGATCCTTTTTTTCTGCGCGTAATCTGCTGCTT
GCAAACAAAAAAACCACCGCTACCAGCGGTGGTTTGTTTGCCGGATCAAGAGCTACCAACTCTTTTTCCG
AAGGTAACTGGCTTCAGCAGAGCGCAGATACCAAATACTGTTCTTCTAGTGTAGCCGTAGTTAGGCCACC
ACTTCAAGAACTCTGTAGCACCGCCTACATACCTCGCTCTGCTAATCCTGTTACCAGTGGCTGCTGCCAG
TGGCGATAAGTCGTGTCTTACCGGGTTGGACTCAAGACGATAGTTACCGGATAAGGCGCAGCGGTCGGGC
TGAACGGGGGGTTCGTGCACACAGCCCAGCTTGGAGCGAACGACCTACACCGAACTGAGATACCTACAGC
GTGAGCTATGAGAAAGCGCCACGCTTCCCGAAGGGAGAAAGGCGGACAGGTATCCGGTAAGCGGCAGGGT
CGGAACAGGAGAGCGCACGAGGGAGCTTCCAGGGGGAAACGCCTGGTATCTTTATAGTCCTGTCGGGTTT
CGCCACCTCTGACTTGAGCGTCGATTTTTGTGATGCTCGTCAGGGGGGCGGAGCCTATGGAAAAACGCCA
GCAACGCGGCCTTTTTACGGTTCCTGGCCTTTTGCTGGCCTTTTGCTCACATGTT
