>Addgene plasmid #75153 | pME-mVenus-CAAX | addgene partial sequence | sequence record 150094 | M13-F20 5'-TGTAAAACGACGGCCAGT-3'
TTTATTTTGACTGATAGTGACCTGTTCGTTGCAACAAATTGATGAGCAATGCTTTTTTATAATGCCAACT
TTGTACAAAAAAGCAGGCTGAATTCGCCGCCACCATGGTGAGCAAGGGCGAGGAGCTGTTCACCGGGGTG
GTGCCCATCCTGGTCGAGCTGGACGGCGACGTAAACGGCCACAAGTTCAGCGTGTCCGGCGAGGGCGAGG
GCGATGCCACCTACGGCAAGCTGACCCTGAAGCTGATCTGCACCACCGGCAAGCTGCCCGTGCCCTGGCC
CACCCTCGTGACCACCCTGGGCTACGGCCTGCAGTGCTTCGCCCGCTACCCCGACCACATGAAGCAGCAC
GACTTCTTCAAGTCCGCCATGCCCGAAGGCTACGTCCAGGAGCGCACCATCTTCTTCAAGGACGACGGCA
ACTACAAGACCCGCGCCGAGGTGAAGTTCGAGGGCGACACCCTGGTGAACCGCATCGAGCTGAAGGGCAT
CGACTTCAAGGAGGACGGCAACATCCTGGGGCACAAGCTGGAGTACAACTACAACAGCCACAACGTCTAT
ATCACCGCCGACAAGCAGAAGAACGGCATCAAGGCCAACTTCAAGATCCGCCACAACATCGAGGACGGCG
GCGTGCAGCTCGCCGACCACTACCAGCAGAACACCCCCATCGGCGACGGCCCCGTGCTGCTGCCCGACAA
CCACTACCTGAGCTACCAGTCCAAGCTGAGCAAAGACCCCAACGAGAAGCGCGATCACATGGTCCTGCTG
GAGTTCGTGACCGCCGCCGGGATCACTCTCGGCATGGACGAGCTGTACAAGAAGCTGAACCCTCCTGATG
AGAGTGGCCCCGGCTGCATGAGCTGCAAGTGTGTGCTCTCCTGAACTAGTACCCAGCTTTCTTGTACAAA
GTTGGCATTATAAGAAAGCATTGCTTA
